Addgene plasmid #188584: pAFMW-Nbr
Purpose: Flag-tagged Nibbler variants expression in Drosophila S2 cells
Depositing lab: Stefan Ameres. Depositing organization: Institut fuer Molekulare Biotechnologie (IMBA). Publication: Structure-function analysis of microRNA 3'-end trimming by Nibbler. Xie W, Sowemimo I, Hayashi R, Wang J, Burkard TR, Brennecke J, Ameres SL, Patel DJ. Proc Natl Acad Sci U S A. 2020 Dec 1;117(48):30370-30379. doi: 10.1073/pnas.2018156117. Epub 2020 Nov 16. PubMed 33199607.
Backbone
  Vector backbone: pAFMW
  Vector type: Insect Expression
Growth in bacteria
  Bacterial resistance: Ampicillin, 100 μg/mL
  Growth temperature: 37°C
  Growth strain: DH5alpha
  Copy number: Unknown
Gene/Insert
  Gene/Insert name: Nibbler
  Species: D. melanogaster (fly)
  Mutation: deleted first ATG
  Entrez Gene: Nbr (a.k.a. Dmel_CG9247, CG9247, Dmel\CG9247, nbr)
  Tag / fusion protein: FLAG-Myc (N terminal on insert)
  Cloning method: Gateway Cloning
Terms and licenses: Academic/Nonprofit Terms; Industry Terms: Not Available to Industry
How to cite: pAFMW-Nbr was a gift from Stefan Ameres (Addgene plasmid # 188584 ; http://n2t.net/addgene:188584 ; RRID:Addgene_188584)
