[The description below was written by a language model from this plasmid's Addgene catalogue record and pLannotate feature annotations shown in this document.]
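Description:
pAFMW-Nbr is an insect expression plasmid of about 7.8 kb built on the Gateway destination backbone pAFMW, intended for transfection into Drosophila S2 cells. It is propagated in E. coli through a high-copy ColE1/pUC-type origin and selected with ampicillin via the β-lactamase gene. No insect-cell selection marker is annotated or recorded, so expression would rely on transient transfection or co-selection with a separate plasmid.

The payload is the Drosophila melanogaster Nibbler (Nbr, CG9247) coding sequence, which encodes a 3'-5' exoribonuclease that trims the 3' ends of AGO1-bound microRNAs during their maturation. Transcription is driven by the strong constitutive actin 5C (Ac5) promoter. Upstream of the insert lies an N-terminal tag block consisting of a 3xFLAG epitope followed by six tandem Myc epitopes. The Nbr open reading frame sits between attB1 and attB2 sites, the scars left by the Gateway recombination used to transfer it into the vector. The insert's own first ATG was deleted, so translation starts at the tag and reads through attB1 into Nibbler, giving a single FLAG-Myc-Nbr fusion. Downstream, SV40-derived sequence supplies the small t intron and a polyadenylation signal for transcript processing. The annotated small t, large T and NLS fragments are simply part of this 3' cassette and are not expressed parts of the fusion, and the short lacI and λ Exo matches appear to be backbone remnants.

The stated purpose is expression of Flag-tagged Nibbler variants in S2 cells. The tags allow detection or immunopurification of the protein, in support of structure-function analysis of microRNA 3'-end trimming.
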