Features (pLannotate 1.2.2; 21 found; start..end, strand, type, name):
      1..54      +  CDS            lacI (fragment): lac repressor; lacI; The lac repressor binds to the lac operator to inhibit transcription in E. coli. This inhibition can be relieved by adding lactose or isopropyl-β-D-thiogalactopyranoside (IPTG).
    140..2648    +  promoter       Ac5 promoter: Drosophila melanogaster actin 5C promoter
   2766..2831    +  CDS            3xFLAG: three tandem FLAG® epitope tags, followed by an enterokinase cleavage site
   2856..2885    +  CDS            Myc: Myc (human c-Myc proto-oncogene) epitope tag
   2895..2924    +  CDS            Myc: Myc (human c-Myc proto-oncogene) epitope tag
   2934..2963    +  CDS            Myc: Myc (human c-Myc proto-oncogene) epitope tag
   2973..3002    +  CDS            Myc: Myc (human c-Myc proto-oncogene) epitope tag
   3012..3041    +  CDS            Myc: Myc (human c-Myc proto-oncogene) epitope tag
   3075..3104    +  CDS            Myc: Myc (human c-Myc proto-oncogene) epitope tag
   3117..3141    +  protein_bind   attB1: mutant version of attB; recombination site for the Gateway® BP reaction BP Clonase™
   3162..5033    +  CDS            Nbr: MUT7_DROME - Experimental evidence at protein level: Swiss-Prot protein existence level 1. Possesses 3'-5' exoribonuclease activity. Required for 3'-end trimming of AGO1-bound miRNAs, in particular multiple-isoform miRNAs, which represents a critical step in miRNA maturation. From Drosophila melanogaster (Fruit fly).
   5053..5077    -  protein_bind   attB2: mutant version of attB; recombination site for the Gateway® BP reaction BP Clonase™
   5093..5167    +  CDS            small t antigen (fragment): SV40 (simian virus 40) small t antigen
   5169..5234    +  intron         small t intron: SV40 (simian virus 40) small t antigen intron
   5364..5384    +  CDS            SV40 NLS: nuclear localization signal of SV40 (simian virus 40) large T antigen
   5703..5786    +  CDS            large T antigen (fragment): large T antigen from SV40 (simian virus 40)
   5809..5943    +  polyA_signal   SV40 poly(A) signal: SV40 polyadenylation signal
   5961..6023    -  CDS            Exo (fragment): 5' to 3' double-stranded DNA exonuclease in the λ Red system; exo; creates 3' single-stranded DNA tails
   6022..6039    +  promoter       AmpR promoter (fragment): bla
   6040..6900    +  CDS            AmpR: β-lactamase; bla; confers resistance to ampicillin, carbenicillin, and related antibiotics
   7071..7659    +  rep_origin     ori: high-copy-number ColE1/pMB1/pBR322/pUC origin of replication
>Addgene plasmid #188584 | pAFMW-Nbr | addgene full sequence | sequence record 375839 | Addgene NGS Result
GCGCCCAATACGCAAACCGCCTCTCCCCGCGCGTTGGCCGATTCATTAATGCAGGCAACTCGTGAAAGGT
AGGCGGATCAGCGGCCGCAGCATGCAATTCTATATTCTAAAAACACAAATGATACTTCTAAAAAAAAATC
ATGAATGGCATCAACTCTGAATCAAATCTTTGCAGATGCACCTACTTCTCATTTCCACTGTCACATCATT
TTTCCAGATCTCGCTGCCTGTTATGTGGCCCACAAACCAAGACACGTTTTATGGCCATTAAAGCTGGCTG
ATCGTCGCCAAACACCAAATACATAATGAATATGTACACATTCGAGAAAGAAGCGATCAAAGAAGCGTCT
TCGGGCGGAGTAGGAGAATGCGGAGGAGAAGGAGAACGAGCTGATCTAGTATCTCTCCACAATCCAATGC
CAACTGACCAACTGGCCATATTCGGAGCAATTTGAAGCCAATTTCCATCGCCTGGCGATCGCTCCATTCT
TGGCTATATGTTTTTCACCGTTACCCGGGGCCATTTTCAAAGACTCGTCGGCAAGATAAGATTGTGTCAC
TCGCTGTCTCTCTTCATTTGTCGAAGAATGCTGAGGAATTTCGCGATGACGTCGGCGAGTATTTTGAAGA
ATGAGAATAATTTGTATTTATACGAAAATCAGTTAGTGGAATTTTCTACAAAAACATGTTATCTATAGAT
AATTTTGTTGCAAAATATGTTGACTATGACAAAGATTGTATGTATATACCTTTAATGTATTCTCATTTTC
TTATGTATTTATAATGGCAATGATGATACTGATGATATTTTAAGATGATGCCAGACCAAAAGGCTTGAAT
TTCTGCGTCTTTTGCCGAACGCAGTGCATGTGCAATTGTTGTTTTTTGGAATATTCAATTTTCGGACTGT
CCGCTTTGATTTCAGTTTCTTGGCTTATTCAAAAAGCAAAGTAAAGCCAAAAAAGCGAGATGGCAATACC
AAATGCGGCAAAACGGTAGTGGAAGGAAAGGGGTGCGGGGCAGCGGAAGGAAGGGTGGGGCGGGGCGTGG
CGGGGTCTGTGGCTGGGCGCGACGTCACCGACGTTGGAGCCACTCCTTTGACCATGTGTGCGTGTGTGTA
TTATTCGTGTCTCGCCACTCGCCGGTTGTTTTTTTCTTTTTATGCTGCGCTCTCTCTAGCGCCATCTCGC
TTACGCATGCTCAACGCACCGCATGTTGCCGTTTCCTTTTATGCGTCATTTTGGCTCGAAATAGGCAATT
ATTTAAACAAAGATTAGTCAACGAAAACGCTAAAATAAATAAGTCTACAATATGGTTACTTATTGCCATG
TGTGTGCAGCCAACGATAGCAACAAAAGCAACAACACAGGTGGCTTTCCCTCTTTCACTTTTTGTTTGCA
AGCCGCGTGCGAGCAAGACGGCACGACCGGCAAACGCAATTACGCTGACAAAGAGCAGACGAAGTTTTGG
CGAAAAACATCAAGGCGCCTGATACGAATGCATTTGCAATAACAATTGCGATATTTAATATTGTTTATGA
AGCTGTTTGACTTCAAAACACACAAAAAAAAAATAAAACAAATTATTTGAAAGAGAATTAGGAATCGGAC
GCTTATCGTTAGGGTAACAACAAGAAATGCTTACTGAGTCACAGCCTCTGGAAAACTGCCGCAAGCCAGA
GAGAGAGAGAAAAAGAGGGAGAGCAGCTTAGACCGCATGTGCTTGTGTGTGAGGCGTCTCTCTCTTCGTC
TCTGTTGCGCAAACGCATAGACTGCACTGAAAAAATCGATTACCTATTTTTTATGAATGAATATTTGCAC
TATTACTATTCAAAACTATTAAGATAGCAATCACATTCAATAGCCAAATACTATACCACCTGAGCGATGC
AACGAAATGATCAATTTGAGCAAAAATGCTGCATATTTAGGACGGCATCATTATAGAAATGCTTCTTGCT
GTGTACTTTTCTCTCGTCTGGCAGCTGTTTCGCCGTTATTGTTAAAACCGGCTTAAGTTAGGTGTGTTTT
CTACGACTAGTGAATGCCCTACTAGAAGATGTGTGTTGCACAAAATGTCCCTGGAATAACCAATTTGAAG
TGCAGATAGCAGTAAACGTAAGCTAATATGAATATTATTTAACTGTAATGTTTTAATATCGCTGGACATT
ACTAATAAACCCACTATAAACACATGTACATATGTATGTTTTGGCATACAATGAGTAGTTGGGGAAAAAA
TGTGTAAAAGCACCGTGACCATCACAGCATAAAGATAACCAGCTGAAGTATCGAATATGAGTAACCCCCA
AATTGAATCACATGCCGCAACTGATAGGACCCATGGAAGTACACTCTTCATGGCGATATACAAGACACAC
ACAAGCACGAACACCCAGTTGCGGAGGAAATTCTCCGTAAATGAAAACCCAATCGGCGAACAATTCATAC
CCATATATGGTAAAAGTTTTGAACGCGACTTGAGAGCGGAGAGCATTGCGGCTGATAAGGTTTTAGCGCT
AAGCGGGCTTTATAAAACGGGCTGCGGGACCAGTTTTCATATCACTACCGTTTGAGTTCTTGTGCTGTGT
GGATACTCCTCCCGACACAAAGCCGCTCCATCAGCCAGCAGTCGTCTAATCCAGAGACCCCGGATCCAGA
TATCGAGGCCTGTCTAGAGAAGCTTGTTCGAATCTCGAGTGCGCGCTTCCGGAGGTATACACCTAGGCGG
TACCACTGCAGTGAATTCGGAGCTCCGCCACCATGGACTACAAAGACCATGACGGTGATTATAAAGATCA
TGACATCGATTACAAGGATGACGATGACAAGCACCGGTTGAGCTCCGCCACCATGGAGCAAAAGCTCATT
TCTGAAGAGGACTTGAATGAAATGGAGCAAAAGCTCATTTCTGAAGAGGACTTGAATGAAATGGAGCAAA
AGCTCATTTCTGAAGAGGACTTGAATGAAATGGAGCAAAAGCTCATTTCTGAAGAGGACTTGAATGAAAT
GGAGCAAAAGCTCATTTCTGAAGAGGACTTGAATGAAATGGAGAGCTTGGGCGACCTCACCATGGAGCAA
AAGCTCATTTCTGAAGAGGACTTGAATCACCGGTATACAAGTTTGTACAAAAAAGCAGGCTCCGCGGCCG
CCCCCTTCACCGCACGCAAGAGCCACATGTACAACGCAATACCCGCCGGCTTTGAGTCGGACGAGGAGAA
CATGGAGAACCTAATGAGCAACCTGAAGATCAAGCGCTTGGAGGACATCACGACAGGTGCTGGAATCGAC
GGCTGTAACTTTGACGCCACCTTGGACGCAAAGGCGGAGGAGTTTTTTAAGCTGTTCCGCGAGAAGTGGA
ACATGTATAGCAAGAAAAAGTCGCCACATCTGCGCCAGGAATTTGGAAGGGCTTTAATGGGCCATCAGGA
TCCTTTGCTCCTGGCCCTGAAGATCTTCGCCAACTGCCCAGACAGCAGCAACATCAAGACGAAGAGCTTG
TCACATTTTGTGCTGGACACGGTTTGCAAGCTCCACAAGGATTTCCCGCATCTTGGCGAGGGCTGTGATC
CCAACACCAGCATGATAGCCTTTAACTTTGTCAAGACCTCCGGCTTGCTGGCCCTCAACAATGCTGTTAT
CCATGCCTACAGTCTACGTCAGATCCGCGACCTACTGCTTCCCAAGTTGCGCGAACTCCTGGACAACGGG
CTTTACAAAGAGGTCACCCAATGGTCCATCAGTCTGCAGTTGACGCACGAGTTCGACATGCTGGAACTGG
CTTTCCCGCTGATTGCAATTGAGAAACTACCACTGGCCGAGGAATATCTGGACCATGCCACACAGCAGAG
GTTGCCCTTTGTCAAGTTCTTGGATTCGTTGCTGCACAAGGAGAAGTCGGTTTTAGAGCTCTGCGAGCAT
CTACTCGATCGGTACAAAAATCTCAAAATTTCCCATAACGTGCTCAGCTATCGGCCTATGGCCAAGATTG
TGGCGCGACTGGCCAAGAAGTATGGTTTTGACGACGCCGTCACGCCCAACTATAAGTTCACGAAGACGTG
CAGCTACTTGCATTACCTTTACCGCGAGTACGAGAAGACGCGCATGAACCTGGCCAGTTTCCGGGAGGTT
GTGAGCGTCCATGCCTTTAACCACGAGCTGCGCACGGACTTCGTAAAGTATTTGGCCTCTGCTGGAGCTC
ATTCTGAAGCCATCTACTGGTACACGGAGTTCAATATTGACCCGAAAGATTGTCCGTTGGAGATCGAGAC
GCAGGTATCGCAAAACGGTGCTGGAAAAGCGTCAGGCTGGGAATCCCCCGGCAAGGAACGCTGTCCTTCG
AGTAGATGTGATATGTACCTGACCATGGACCTGCCCGACGAGTGCCTTATCATTGTGAACAAGGCTGATG
AGTTCGATCGTATGTTATACCATCTGCAGCAGGAGTGCGTCATATACCTGGATTCTGAATGGATGCAGAG
CGTGTGCGGAGACAATCAGCTGTGCGTGCTACAGATCGCCACCGGCCACAATGTCTACCTGATCGATTGC
CTGGCGCGGGAGAGCTTACGCTCGGAACACTGGCGCTTGCTGGGCGCGAATATCTTTAATAACGTGAACA
TCCGTAAGGTGGGGTTCTCTATGGTCAGTGATCTCAGTGTATTGCAGCGGTCACTGCCCCTGCAACTGCG
CCTTCAAATGCCTCACCACTACTTGGACCTTCGCAATCTCTGGTTGGAGTTAAAAAAGCAGCGCTTCGGC
GTTGAACTTCCCTTCGGCAATGTTAACCGGGCAGGAGACGCCCTTACGGATCTCTCATTGGCATGCCTTG
GCAAGAAACTGAACAAATCAAACCAGTGCTCAAACTGGGCCAATAGACCGCTGCGTCGCGAGCAGATTCT
TTATGCAGCCATCGATGCGCGGTGTTTGATGCTGATCTACAACACGCTCATTGAACGCGTGTCCTTCATA
CAAGCGGTTATCGAAAAGAGCATCGCCAGCAATAACTTTCTCAGGCGGGGTGCCCATGTTAAGTGAAAGG
GTGGGCGCGCCGACCCAGCTTTCTTGTACAAAGTGGTGACGTAAGCTAGCAGGATCTTTGTGAAGGAACC
TTACTTCTGTGGTGTGACATAATTGGACAAACTACCTACAGAGATTTAAAGCTCTAAGGTAAATATAAAA
TTTTTAAGTGTATAATGTGTTAAACTACTGATTCTAATTGTTTGTGTATTTTAGATTCCAACCTATGGAA
CTGATGAATGGGAGCAGTGGTGGAATGCCTTTAATGAGGAAAACCTGTTTTGCTCAGAAGAAATGCCATC
TAGTGATGATGAGGCTACTGCTGACTCTCAACATTCTACTCCTCCAAAAAAGAAGAGAAAGGTAGAAGAC
CCCAAGGACTTTCCTTCAGAATTGCTAAGTTTTTTGAGTCATGCTGTGTTTAGTAATAGAACTCTTGCTT
GCTTTGCTATTTACACCACAAAGGAAAAAGCTGCACTGCTATACAAGAAAATTATGGAAAAATATTCTGT
AACCTTTATAAGTAGGCATAACAGTTATAATCATAACATACTGTTTTTTCTTACTCCACACAGGCATAGA
GTGTCTGCTATTAATAACTATGCTCAAAAATTGTGTACCTTTAGCTTTTTAATTTGTAAAGGGGTTAATA
AGGAATATTTGATGTATAGTGCCTTGACTAGAGATCATAATCAGCCATACCACATTTGTAGAGGTTTTAC
TTGCTTTAAAAAACCTCCCACACCTCCCCCTGAACCTGAAACATAAAATGAATGCAATTGTTGTTGTTAA
CTTGTTTATTGCAGCTTATAATGGTTACAAATAAAGCAATAGCATCACAAATTTCACAAATAAAGCATTT
TTTTCACTGCATTCTAGTTGTGGTTTGTCCAAACTCATCAATGTATCTTATCATGTCTGGATCCCGTTTA
AACTACGCGTAATTCAAACAGGGTTCTGGCGTCGTTCTCGTACTGTTTTCCCCAGGCCAGTGCTTTAGCG
TTATTGAAAAAGGAAGAGTATGAGTATTCAACATTTCCGTGTCGCCCTTATTCCCTTTTTTGCGGCATTT
TGCCTTCCTGTTTTTGCTCACCCAGAAACGCTGGTGAAAGTAAAAGATGCTGAAGATCAGTTGGGTGCAC
GAGTGGGTTACATCGAACTGGATCTCAACAGCGGTAAGATCCTTGAGAGTTTTCGCCCCGAAGAACGTTT
TCCAATGATGAGCACTTTTAAAGTTCTGCTATGTGGCGCGGTATTATCCCGTATTGACGCCGGGCAAGAG
CAACTCGGTCGCCGCATACACTATTCTCAGAATGACTTGGTTGAGTACTCACCAGTCACAGAAAAGCATC
TTACGGATGGCATGACAGTAAGAGAATTATGCAGTGCTGCCATAACCATGAGTGATAACACTGCGGCCAA
CTTACTTCTGACAACGATCGGAGGACCGAAGGAGCTAACCGCTTTTTTGCACAACATGGGGGATCATGTA
ACTCGCCTTGATCGTTGGGAACCGGAGCTGAATGAAGCCATACCAAACGACGAGCGTGACACCACGATGC
CTGTAGCAATGGCAACAACGTTGCGCAAACTATTAACTGGCGAACTACTTACTCTAGCTTCCCGGCAACA
ATTAATAGACTGGATGGAGGCGGATAAAGTTGCAGGACCACTTCTGCGCTCGGCCCTTCCGGCTGGCTGG
TTTATTGCTGATAAATCTGGAGCCGGTGAGCGTGGGTCTCGCGGTATCATTGCAGCACTGGGGCCAGATG
GTAAGCCCTCCCGTATCGTAGTTATCTACACGACGGGGAGTCAGGCAACTATGGATGAACGAAATAGACA
GATCGCTGAGATAGGTGCCTCACTGATTAAGCATTGGTAACTGTCAGACCAAGTTTACTCATATATACTT
TAGATTGATTTAAAACTTCATTTTTAATTTAAAAGGATCTAGGTGAAGATCCTTTTTGATAATCTCATGA
CCAAAATCCCTTAACGTGAGTTTTCGTTCCACTGAGCGTCAGACCCCGTAGAAAAGATCAAAGGATCTTC
TTGAGATCCTTTTTTTCTGCGCGTAATCTGCTGCTTGCAAACAAAAAAACCACCGCTACCAGCGGTGGTT
TGTTTGCCGGATCAAGAGCTACCAACTCTTTTTCCGAAGGTAACTGGCTTCAGCAGAGCGCAGATACCAA
ATACTGTTCTTCTAGTGTAGCCGTAGTTAGGCCACCACTTCAAGAACTCTGTAGCACCGCCTACATACCT
CGCTCTGCTAATCCTGTTACCAGTGGCTGCTGCCAGTGGCGATAAGTCGTGTCTTACCGGGTTGGACTCA
AGACGATAGTTACCGGATAAGGCGCAGCGGTCGGGCTGAACGGGGGGTTCGTGCACACAGCCCAGCTTGG
AGCGAACGACCTACACCGAACTGAGATACCTACAGCGTGAGCTATGAGAAAGCGCCACGCTTCCCGAAGG
GAGAAAGGCGGACAGGTATCCGGTAAGCGGCAGGGTCGGAACAGGAGAGCGCACGAGGGAGCTTCCAGGG
GGAAACGCCTGGTATCTTTATAGTCCTGTCGGGTTTCGCCACCTCTGACTTGAGCGTCGATTTTTGTGAT
GCTCGTCAGGGGGGCGGAGCCTATGGAAAAACGCCAGCAACGCGGCCTTTTTACGGTTCCTGGCCTTTTG
CTGGCCTTTTGCTCACATGTTCTTTCCTGCGTTATCCCCTGATTCTGTGGATAACCGTATTACCGCCTTT
GAGTGAGCTGATACCGCTCGCCGCAGCCGAACGACCGAGCGCAGCGAGTCAGTGAGCGAGGAAGCGGAAG
A
